>Addgene plasmid #202221 | pBCC095 | addgene full sequence | sequence record 403462 | Addgene NGS Result
TTAATTAAAGCGGATAACAATTTCACACAGGAGGCCGCCTAGGCCGCGGCCGCGCGAATTTGCCGAATTC
GGATCCGGAGGGAGTGTGGGCGGACAATAAAGTCTTAAACTGAACAAAATAGATCTAAACTATGACAATA
AAGTCTTAAACTAGACAGAATAGTTGTAAACTGAAATCAGTCCAGTTATGCTGTGAAAAAGCATACTGGA
CTTTTGTTATGGCTAAAGCAAACTCTTCATTTTCTGAAGTGCAAATTGCCCGTCGTATTAAAGAGGGGCG
TGGCGCTGCAAGAATTCAAGCTTGGAGGACTCCTGTTGATAGATCCAGTAATGACCTCAGAACTCCATCT
GGATTTGTTCAGAACGCTCGGTTGCCGCCGGGCGTTTTTTATTGGTGAGAATCCAAGCTAGACTGCGATG
AGTGGCAGGGCGGGGCGTAATTTCTTAAGGCAGTTATTGGTGCCCTTAAACGCCTGGGGTAATGACTCTC
TAGCTTGAGGCATCAAATAAAACGAAAGGCTCAGTCGAAAGACTGGGCCTTTCGTTTTATCTGTTGTTTG
TCGGTGAACGCTCTCCTGAGTAGGACAAATCCGCCCGCCGCTGCAAGAATTCAAGCTTGGAGGAAGTTCC
TATACTTTCTAGAGAATAGGAACTTCGGAATAGGAACTTCAATGCCGGTCGATCTAGTAACATAGATGAC
ACCGCGCGCGATAATTTATCCTAGTTTGCGCGCTATATTTTGTTTTCTATCGCGTATTAAATGTATAATT
GCGGGACTCTAATCATAAAAACCCATCTCATAAATAACGTCATGCATTACATGTTAATTATTACATGCTT
AACGTAATTCAACAGAAATTATATGATAATCATCGCAAGACCGGCAACAGGATTCAATCTTAAGAAACTT
TATTGCCAAATGTTTGAACGATCTGCTTGACTCTAGGGGTCATCAGATTTCGGTGACGGGCAGGACCGGA
CGGGGCGGCACCGGCAGGCTGAAGTCCAGCTGCCAGAAACCCACGTCATGCCAGTTCCCGTGCTTGAAGC
CGGCCGCCCGCAGCATGCCGCGGGGGGCATATCCGAGCGCCTCGTGCATGCGCACGCTCGGGTCGTTGGG
CAGCCCGATGACAGCGACCACGCTCTTGAAGCCCTGTGCCTCCAGGGACTTCAGCAGGTGGGTGTAGAGC
GTGGAGCCCAGTCCCGTCCGCTGGTGGCGGGGGGAGACGTACACGGTCGACTCGGCCGTCCAGTCGTAGG
CGTTGCGTGCCTTCCAGGGACCCGCGTAGGCGATGCCGGCGACCTCGCCGTCCACCTCGGCGACGAGCCA
GGGATAGCGCTCCCGCAGACGGACGAGGTCGTCCGTCCACTCCTGCGGTTCCTGCGGCTCGGTACGGAAG
TTGACCGTGCTTGTCTCGATGTAGTGGTTGACGATGGTGCAGACCGCCGGCATGTCCGCCTCGGTGGCAC
GGCGGATGTCGGCCGGGCGTCGTTCTGGGCTCATGGTAGATCCCCTCGATCGAGTTGAGAGTGAATATGA
GACTCTAATTGGATACCGAGGGGAATTTATGGAACGTCAGTGGAGCATTTTTGACAAGAAATATTTGCTA
GCTGATAGTGACCTTAGGCGACTTTTGAACGCGCAATAATGGTTTCTGACGTATGTGCTTAGCTCATTAA
ACTCCAGAAACCCGCGGCTCAGTGGCTCCTTCAACGTTGCGGTTCTGTCAGTTCCAAACGTAAAACGGCT
TGTCCCGCGTCATCGGCGGGGGTCATAACGTGACTCCCTTAATTCTCAGCTTGAAGTTCCTATACTTTCT
AGAGAATAGGAACTTCGGAATAGGTACTTCCGCTACTAGAATTCGAGCGGGGAATTCTTGACAATTAATC
ATCGGCTCGTATAATGTGTGGAATTGTGAGCGGATAACAATTTTCACACAGGAAACAGCTAAATGCGTAA
AGGAGAAGAACTTTTCACTGGAGTTGTCCCAATTCTTGTTGAATTAGATGGTGATGTTAATGGGCACAAA
TTTTCTGTCAGTGGAGAGGGTGAAGGTGATGCAACATACGGAAAACTTACCCTTAAATTTATTTGCACTA
CTGGAAAACTACCTGTTCCATGGCCAACACTTGTCACTACTTTCGGTTATGGTGTTCAATGCTTTGCGAG
ATACCCAGATCATATGAAACAGCATGACTTTTTCAAGAGTGTCATGCCCGAAGGTTATGTACAGGAAAGA
ACTATATTTTTCAAAGATGACGGGAACTACAAGACACGTGCTGAAGTCAAGTTTGAAGGTGATACCCTTG
TTAATAGAATCGAGTTAAAAGGTATTGATTTTAAAGAAGATGGAAACATTCTTGGACACAAATTGGAATA
CAACTATAACTCACACAATGTATACATCATGGCAGACAAACAAAAGAATGGAATCAAAGTTAACTTCAAA
ATTAGACACAACATTGAAGATGGAAGCGTTCAACTAGCAGACCATTATCAACAAAATACTCCAATTGGCG
ATGGCCCTGTCCTTTTACCAGACAACCATTACCTGTCCACACAATCTGCCCTTTCGAAAGATCCCAACGA
AAAGAGAGACCACATGGTCCTTCTTGAGTTTGTAACAGCTGCTGGGATTACACATGGCATGGATGAACTA
TACAAATGAGCTTAATTAGCTGAGCTTGGACTCCTGTTGATAGATCCAGTAATGACCTCAGAACTCCATC
TGGATTTGTTCAGAACGCTCGGTTGCCGCCGGGCGTTTTTTATTGGTGAGAATCTCCCGCTTTACGAATT
CCCATGGGGAGCATGCGGAGTTACGTCATCCCCACCTTCCGCTGCGTTCTTCATCGATGCCCGCTTAGTG
ATATGCTTAAAACTCCAAGCACAGCCTTCTCCCCGGGGCGGCCGCATTAGGCACCCCAGGCTTTACACTT
TATGCTTCCGGCTCGTATAATGTGTGGATTTTGAGTTAGGATCCGTCGAGATTTTCAGGAGCTAAGGAAG
CTAAAATGGAGAAAAAAATCACTGGATATACCACCGTTGATATATCCCAATGGCATCGTAAAGAACATTT
TGAGGCATTTCAGTCAGTTGCTCAATGTACCTATAACCAGACCGTTCAGCTGGATATTACGGCCTTTTTA
AAGACCGTAAAGAAAAATAAGCACAAGTTTTATCCGGCCTTTATTCACATTCTTGCCCGCCTGATGAATG
CTCATCCGGAATTCCGTATGGCAATGAAAGACGGTGAGCTGGTGATATGGGATAGTGTTCACCCTTGTTA
CACCGTTTTCCATGAGCAAACTGAAACGTTTTCATCGCTCTGGAGTGAATACCACGACGATTTCCGGCAG
TTTCTACACATATATTCGCAAGATGTGGCGTGTTACGGTGAAAACCTGGCCTATTTCCCTAAAGGGTTTA
TTGAGAATATGTTTTTCGTCTCAGCCAATCCCTGGGTGAGTTTCACCAGTTTTGATTTAAACGTGGCCAA
TATGGACAACTTCTTCGCCCCCGTTTTCACCATGGGCAAATATTATACGCAAGGCGACAAGGTGCTGATG
CCGCTGGCGATTCAGGTTCATCATGCCGTTTGTGATGGCTTCCATGTCGGCAGAATGCTTAATGAATTAC
AACAGTACTGCGATGAGTGGCAGGGCGGGGCGTAAACGCGTGGATCCGGCTTACTAAAAGCCAGATAACA
GTATGCGTATTTGCGCGCTGATTTTTGCGGTATAAGAATATATACTGATATGTATACCCGAAGTATGTCA
AAAAGAGGTATGCTATGAAGCAGCGTATTACAGTGACAGTTGACAGCGACAGCTATCAGTTGCTCAAGGC
ATATATGATGTCAATATCTCCGGTCTGGTAAGCACAACCATGCAGAATGAAGCCCGTCGTCTGCGTGCCG
AACGCTGGAAAGCGGAAAATCAGGAAGGGATGGCTGAGGTCGCCCGGTTTATTGAAATGAACGGCTCTTT
TGCTGACGAGAACAGGGGCTGGTGAAATGCAGTTTAAGGTTTACACCTATAAAAGAGAGAGCCGTTATCG
TCTGTTTGTGGATGTACAGAGTGATATTATTGACACGCCCGGACGACGGATGGTGATCCCCCTGGCCAGT
GCACGTCTGCTGTCAGATAAAGTCTCCCGTGAACTTTACCCGGTGGTGCATATCGGGGATGAAAGCTGGC
GCATGATGACCACCGATATGGCCAGTGTGCCGGTATCCGTTATCGGGGAAGAAGTGGCTGATCTCAGCCA
CCGCGAAAATGACATCAAAAACGCCATTAACCTGATGTTCTGGGGAATATAAATGTCAGGCTCCCTTATA
CACAGCCCCCGGGGATGCTGGTTGTCATTGCCCCTCCTTCCTCTAAGTGATAAGGTTACTTCCTCTAAAT
GACCAAGCAGGGTATCTAATCCTGTTAACGCTCGCTCAGAGAATTCGCATGCGGAGTCGAGGGAGAACCA
GATAAGTGAAATCTAGTTCCAAACTATTTTGTCATTTTTAATTTTCGTATTAGCTTACGACGCTACACCC
AGTTCCCATCTATTTTGTCACTCTTCCCTAAATAATCCTTAAAAACTCCATTTCCACCCCTCCCAGTTCC
CAACTATTTTGTCCGCCCACACGCTGAGCGAATTCCACGCTTGTGGAATTCCTCGAGGGAGTTCACATAT
ACCTGCCGTTCACTATTATTTAGTGAAATGAGATATTATGATATTTTCTGAATTGTGATTAAAAAGGCAA
CTTTATGCCCATGCAACAGAAACTATAAAAAATACAGAGAATGAAAAGAAACAGATAGATTTTTTAGTTC
TTTAGGCCCGTAGTCTGCAAATCCTTTTATGATTTTCTATCAAACAAAAGAGGAAAATAGACCAGTTGCA
ATCCAAACGAGAGTCTAATAGAATGAGGTCGAAAAGTAAATCGCGCGGGTTTGTTACTGATAAAGCAGGC
AAGACCTAAAATGTGTAAAGGGCAAAGTGTATACTTTGGCGTCACCCCTTACATATTTTAGGTCTTTTTT
TATTGTGCGTAACTAACTTGCCATCTTCAAACAGGAGGGCTGGAAGAAGCAGACCGCTAACACAGTACAT
AAAAAAGGAGACATGAACGATGAACATCAAAAAGTTTGCAAAACAAGCAACAGTATTAACCTTTACTACC
GCACTGCTGGCAGGAGGCGCAACTCAAGCGTTTGCGAAAGAAACGAACCAAAAGCCATATAAGGAAACAT
ACGGCATTTCCCATATTACACGCCATGATATGCTGCAAATCCCTGAACAGCAAAAAAATGAAAAATATCA
AGTTCCTGAATTCGATTCGTCCACAATTAAAAATATCTCTTCTGCAAAAGGCCTGGACGTTTGGGACAGC
TGGCCATTACAAAACGCTGACGGCACTGTCGCAAACTATCACGGCTACCACATCGTCTTTGCATTAGCCG
GAGATCCTAAAAATGCGGATGACACATCGATTTACATGTTCTATCAAAAAGTCGGCGAAACTTCTATTGA
CAGCTGGAAAAACGCTGGCCGCGTCTTTAAAGACAGCGACAAATTCGATGCAAATGATTCTATCCTAAAA
GACCAAACACAAGAATGGTCAGGTTCAGCCACATTTACATCTGACGGAAAAATCCGTTTATTCTACACTG
ATTTCTCCGGTAAACATTACGGCAAACAAACACTGACAACTGCACAAGTTAACGTATCAGCATCAGACAG
CTCTTTGAACATCAACGGTGTAGAGGATTATAAATCAATCTTTGACGGTGACGGAAAAACGTATCAAAAT
GTACAGCAGTTCATCGATGAAGGCAACTACAGCTCAGGCGACAACCATACGCTGAGAGATCCTCACTACG
TAGAAGATAAAGGCCACAAATACTTAGTATTTGAAGCAAACACTGGAACTGAAGATGGCTACCAAGGCGA
AGAATCTTTATTTAACAAAGCATACTATGGCAAAAGCACATCATTCTTCCGTCAAGAAAGTCAAAAACTT
CTGCAAAGCGATAAAAAACGCACGGCTGAGTTAGCAAACGGCGCTCTCGGTATGATTGAGCTAAACGATG
ATTACACACTGAAAAAAGTGATGAAACCGCTGATTGCATCTAACACAGTAACAGATGAAATTGAACGCGC
GAACGTCTTTAAAATGAACGGCAAATGGTACCTGTTCACTGACTCCCGCGGATCAAAAATGACGATTGAC
GGCATTACGTCTAACGATATTTACATGCTTGGTTATGTTTCTAATTCTTTAACTGGCCCATACAAGCCGC
TGAACAAAACTGGCCTTGTGTTAAAAATGGATCTTGATCCTAACGATGTAACCTTTACTTACTCACACTT
CGCTGTACCTCAAGCGAAAGGAAACAATGTCGTGATTACAAGCTATATGACAAACAGAGGATTCTACGCA
GACAAACAATCAACGTTTGCGCCAAGCTTCCTGCTGAACATCAAAGGCAAGAAAACATCTGTTGTCAAAG
ACAGCATCCTTGAACAAGGACAATTAACAGTTAACAAATAAATTCGCTGAGCGAGGATGCACATGTGACC
GAGGGAAGCTTGCGGCCGCGTCGTGACTGGGAAAACCCTGGCGACTAGTCTTGGACTCCTGTTGATAGAT
CCAGTAATGACCTCAGAACTCCATCTGGATTTGTTCAGAACGCTCGGTTGCCGCCGGGCGTTTTTTATTG
GTGAGAATCCAGGGGTCCCCAATAATTACGATTTAAATTTGTGTCTCAAAATCTCTGATGTTACATTGCA
CAAGATAAAAATATATCATCATGAACAATAAAACTGTCTGCTTACATAAACAGTAATACAAGGGGTGTTA
TGAGCCATATTCAGCGTGAAACGAGCTGTAGCCGTCCGCGTCTGAACAGCAACATGGATGCGGATCTGTA
TGGCTATAAATGGGCGCGTGATAACGTGGGTCAGAGCGGCGCGACCATTTATCGTCTGTATGGCAAACCG
GATGCGCCGGAACTGTTTCTGAAACATGGCAAAGGCAGCGTGGCGAACGATGTGACCGATGAAATGGTGC
GTCTGAACTGGCTGACCGAATTTATGCCGCTGCCGACCATTAAACATTTTATTCGCACCCCGGATGATGC
GTGGCTGCTGACCACCGCGATTCCGGGCAAAACCGCGTTTCAGGTGCTGGAAGAATATCCGGATAGCGGC
GAAAACATTGTGGATGCGCTGGCCGTGTTTCTGCGTCGTCTGCATAGCATTCCGGTGTGCAACTGCCCGT
TTAACAGCGATCGTGTGTTTCGTCTGGCCCAGGCGCAGAGCCGTATGAACAACGGCCTGGTGGATGCGAG
CGATTTTGATGATGAACGTAACGGCTGGCCGGTGGAACAGGTGTGGAAAGAAATGCATAAACTGCTGCCG
TTTAGCCCGGATAGCGTGGTGACCCACGGCGATTTTAGCCTGGATAACCTGATTTTCGATGAAGGCAAAC
TGATTGGCTGCATTGATGTGGGCCGTGTGGGCATTGCGGATCGTTATCAGGATCTGGCCATTCTGTGGAA
CTGCCTGGGCGAATTTAGCCCGAGCCTGCAAAAACGTCTGTTTCAGAAATATGGCATTGATAATCCGGAT
ATGAACAAACTGCAATTTCATCTGATGCTGGATGAATTTTTCTAATAATTAATTGGACCGCGGTCCGCGC
GTTGTCCTTTTCCGCTGCATAACCCTGCTTCGGGGTCATTATAGCGATTTTTTCGGTATATCCATCCTTT
TTCGCACGATATACAGGATTTTGCCAAAGGGTTCGTGTAGACTTTCCTTGGTGTATCCAACGGCGTCAGC
CGGGCAGGATAGGTGAAGTAGGCCCACCCGCGAGCGGGTGTTCCTTCTTCACTGTCCCTTATTCGCACCT
GGCGGTGCTCAACGGGAATCCTGCTCTGCGAGGCTGGCCGTAGGCCGGCCGATCTGAAGATCAGCAGTTC
AACCTGTTGATAGTACGTACTAAGCTCTCATGTTTCACGTACTAAGCTCTCATGTTTAACGTACTAAGCT
CTCATGTTTAACGAACTAAACCCTCATGGCTAACGTACTAAGCTCTCATGGCTAACGTACTAAGCTCTCA
TGTTTCACGTACTAAGCTCTCATGTTTGAACAATAAAATTAATATAAATCAGCAACTTAAATAGCCTCTA
AGGTTTTAAGTTTTATAAGAAAAAAAAGAATATATAAGGCTTTTAAAGCCTTTAAGGTTTAACGGTTGTG
GACAACAAGCCAGGGATGTAACGCACTGAGAAGCCCTTAGAGCCTCTCAAAGCAATTTTGAGTGACACAG
GAACACTTAACGGCTGACATGGGGCGCGCCCAGCTGTCTAGGGCGGCGGATTTGTCCTACTCAGGAGAGC
GTTCACCGACAAACAACAGATAAAACGAAAGGCCCAGTCTTTCGACTGAGCCTTTCGTTTTATTTGATGC
CT
Features (pLannotate 1.2.2; 27 found; start..end, strand, type, name):
     85..284     -  mobile_element Tn7R (fragment): mini-Tn7 element (right end of the Tn7 transposon) Tn7
    308..402     +  terminator     lambda t0 terminator: transcription terminator from phage lambda
    412..441     +  CDS            CmR (fragment): chloramphenicol acetyltransferase confers resistance to chloramphenicol
    504..590     +  terminator     rrnB T1 terminator: Escherichia coli rrnB; transcription terminator T1 from the E. coli rrnB gene
    623..670     -  protein_bind   FRT: FLP-mediated recombination occurs in the 8-bp core sequence TCTAGAAA (Turan and Bode, 2011). FLP recombinase from the Saccharomyces cerevisiae 2μ plasmid
    681..933     -  terminator     NOS terminator: nopaline synthase terminator and poly(A) signal
    956..1504    -  CDS            bar: PAT_STRHY - Experimental evidence at protein level: Swiss-Prot protein existence level 1. Inactivates phosphinothricin (PPT) by transfer of an acetyl group from acetyl CoA. Can also acetylate demethylphosphinothricin but not PTT or glutamate. This enzyme is an effector of phosphinothricin tripeptide (PTT or bialaphos) resistance. From Streptomyces hygroscopicus. Introduced by genetic manipulation and expressed in glufosinate-tolerant maize by Dekalb Genetics.
   1546..1725    -  promoter       NOS promoter: nopaline synthase promoter
   1803..1836    -  protein_bind   FRT (minimal): supports FLP-mediated excision but not integration (Turan and Bode, 2011) FLP recombinase from the Saccharomyces cerevisiae 2μ plasmid
   1878..1906    +  promoter       tac promoter: strong E. coli promoter; hybrid between the trp and lac UV5 promoters
   1914..1930    +  protein_bind   lac operator: The lac repressor binds to the lac operator to inhibit transcription in E. coli. This inhibition can be relieved by adding lactose or isopropyl-β-D-thiogalactopyranoside (IPTG). lac repressor encoded by lacI
   1953..2666    +  CDS            hfriFP: hfriFP is a fluorescent protein published in 2013, derived from Herbaspirillum frisingense.
   2689..2783    +  terminator     lambda t0 terminator: transcription terminator from phage lambda
   2932..2962    +  promoter       lac UV5 promoter: E. coli lac promoter with an "up" mutation
   2986..3015    +  promoter       cat promoter (fragment): promoter of the E. coli cat gene encoding chloramphenicol acetyltransferase
   3016..3675    +  CDS            CmR: chloramphenicol acetyltransferase; cat; confers resistance to chloramphenicol
   3854..4012    +  CDS            ccdA (fragment): CCDA_ECO57 - Also known as H, letA. Experimental evidence at protein level: Swiss-Prot protein existence level 1. Antitoxin component of a type II toxin-antitoxin (TA) system which inhibits the post-segregational killing (PSK) of plasmid-free cells, also referred to as a plasmid addiction system. Binds to and blocks the activity of CcdB; will also remove bound CcdB protein from the CcdB-GyrA complex by forming a CcdA-CcdB complex, a process termed rejuvenation. Functions as a transcriptional corepressor for the ccdAB operon, repression also requires CcdB (By similarity). From Escherichia coli
   4017..4319    +  CDS            ccdB: CCDB_ECOLI - Also known as G, letB, letD. Experimental evidence at protein level: Swiss-Prot protein existence level 1. Toxic component of a type II toxin-antitoxin (TA) system, functioning in plasmid maintainence. Responsible for the post- segregational killing (PSK) of plasmid-free cells, also referred to as a plasmid addiction system. Half-life of over 2 hours. Cell killing by CcdB is accompanied by filamentation, defects in chromosome and plasmid segregation, defects in cell division, formation of anucleate cells, decreased DNA synthesis and plasmid loss. Interferes with the activity of DN
   4476..4641    -  mobile_element Tn7L: mini-Tn7 element (left end of the Tn7 transposon) Tn7
   4684..5129    +  promoter       sacB promoter: sacR; sacB promoter and control region
   5130..6551    +  CDS            SacB: secreted levansucrase that renders bacterial growth sensitive to sucrose; Bacillus subtilis sacB; negative selection marker
   6599..6623    +  CDS            lacZα (fragment): LacZα fragment of β-galactosidase; lacZ fragment
   6634..6728    +  terminator     lambda t0 terminator: transcription terminator from phage lambda
   6860..7672    +  CDS            aphA1: KKA1_ECOLX - Also known as nptI. Protein inferred from homology: Swiss-Prot protein existence level 3. Resistance to kanamycin and structurally-related aminoglycosides, including amikacin. From Escherichia coli.
   7842..7950    +  oriT           oriT: incP origin of transfer
   7961..8349    +  rep_origin     R6K γ ori: γ replication origin from E. coli plasmid R6K; requires the R6K initiator protein pi for replication
   8380..8466    -  terminator     rrnB T1 terminator: Escherichia coli rrnB; transcription terminator T1 from the E. coli rrnB gene
