[The description below was written by a language model from this plasmid's Addgene catalogue record and pLannotate feature annotations shown in this document.]
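Description:
pBCC095 is a low-copy, modular "Level 2" empty backbone (built on pBCC34) for delivering strain-specific DNA barcodes into bacterial chromosomes by mini-Tn7 transposition. It was assembled from several synthetic lower-level modules. It replicates from the R6K γ origin, which depends on the pi initiator protein. The plasmid is therefore maintained only in pir-expressing hosts and acts as a suicide vector in recipient bacteria. An incP oriT allows conjugative transfer. The backbone outside the transposon ends also carries an aphA1 kanamycin resistance gene and a sacB cassette, which confers sucrose sensitivity and can be used to counterselect cells that retain the plasmid.

Several elements lie between the Tn7R and Tn7L ends. One is a fluorescent protein gene driven by the tac promoter with a lac operator and followed by a lambda t0 terminator. The annotation tool labels this gene hfriFP, whereas the catalogue calls the marker GFP. Another is a chloramphenicol resistance–ccdB cassette, which explains the chloramphenicol selection and the need for a ccdB-tolerant propagation strain. This cassette presumably serves as the counterselectable placeholder that is replaced when a barcode module is cloned in, although the record does not give the cloning sites.

The transposon also contains an FRT-flanked cassette that the tool annotates as NOS promoter–bar–NOS terminator. FLP recombinase could excise this segment. The catalogue describes a kanamycin selectable marker, but the only annotated kanamycin gene sits outside the Tn7 ends, and the record does not resolve this discrepancy. Terminators insulate the modules from one another. The construct was made for chromosomally tagging near-isogenic bacterial strains so that they can be tracked simultaneously within plant microbiota.
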