Addgene plasmid #202221: pBCC095
Purpose: Level 2 empty backbone for strain-specific barcode DNA tag through Tn7 bacterial insertion, Kanamycin selectable marker and GFP fluorescent marker
Depositing lab: Paul Schulze-Lefert. Depositing organization: Max Planck Institute for Plant Breeding Research. Publication: Chromosomal barcodes for simultaneous tracking of near-isogenic bacterial strains in plant microbiota. Ordon J, Thouin J, Nakano RT, Ma KW, Zhang P, Huettel B, Garrido-Oter R, Schulze-Lefert P. Nat Microbiol. 2024 Apr;9(4):1117-1129. doi: 10.1038/s41564-024-01619-8. Epub 2024 Mar 19. PubMed 38503974.
Backbone
  Vector backbone: pBCC34
  Vector type: Bacterial Expression
  Selectable markers: Kanamycin
Growth in bacteria
  Bacterial resistance: Chloramphenicol and Kanamycin, 25 & 50 μg/mL
  Growth temperature: 37°C
  Growth strain: DB3.1λpir
  Copy number: Low Copy
Gene/Insert
  Gene/Insert name: pBCC25, pBCC32, pBCC57, pBCC27, pBCC26, pBCC28, pICH41822 (G5)
  Species: Synthetic
  Cloning method: Restriction Enzyme; 5′ cloning site unknown (unknown if destroyed)
Terms and licenses: Academic/Nonprofit Terms; Industry Terms: Not Available to Industry
Depositor comments: Please visit https://doi.org/10.1101/2023.04.20.537712 for bioRxiv preprint.
How to cite: pBCC095 was a gift from Paul Schulze-Lefert (Addgene plasmid # 202221 ; http://n2t.net/addgene:202221 ; RRID:Addgene_202221)
